>Addgene plasmid #217742 | HA-MBP-TEVpCS-ADGRL4 CTFdeltaTA-FLAG | addgene full sequence | sequence record 430304 | Addgene NGS Result
CCTCACCGTCCTGCACCAGGACTGGCTGAATGGCAAGGAGTACAAGTGCAAGGTCTCCAACAAAGCCCTC
CCAGCCCCCATCGAGAAAACCATCTCCAAAGCCAAAGGGCAGCCCCGAGAACCACAGGTGTACACCCTGC
CCCCATCCCGGGAGGAGATGACCAAGAACCAGGTCAGCCTGACCTGCCTGGTCAAAGGCTTCTATCCCAG
CGACATCGCCGTGGAGTGGGAGAGCAATGGGCAGCCGGAGAACAACTACAAGACCACGCCTCCCGTGCTG
GACTCCGACGGCTCCTTCTTCCTCTACAGCAAGCTCACCGTGGACAAGAGCAGGTGGCAGCAGGGGAACG
TCTTCTCATGCTCCGTGATGCACGAGGCTCTGCACAACCACTACACGCAGAAGAGCCTCTCCCTGTCTCC
GGGTAAATGAGTGCTAGCTGGCCAGACATGATAAGATACATTGATGAGTTTGGACAAACCACAACTAGAA
TGCAGTGAAAAAAATGCTTTATTTGTGAAATTTGTGATGCTATTGCTTTATTTGTAACCATTATAAGCTG
CAATAAACAAGTTAACAACAACAATTGCATTCATTTTATGTTTCAGGTTCAGGGGGAGGTGTGGGAGGTT
TTTTAAAGCAAGTAAAACCTCTACAAATGTGGTATGGAATTAATTCTAAAATACAGCATAGCAAAACTTT
AACCTCCAAATCAAGCCTCTACTTGAATCCTTTTCTGAGGGATGAATAAGGCATAGGCATCAGGGGCTGT
TGCCAATGTGCATTAGCTGTTTGCAGCCTCACCTTCTTTCATGGAGTTTAAGATATAGTGTATTTTCCCA
AGGTTTGAACTAGCTCTTCATTTCTTTATGTTTTAAATGCACTGACCTCCCACATTCCCTTTTTAGTAAA
ATATTCAGAAATAATTTAAATACATCATTGCAATGAAAATAAATGTTTTTTATTAGGCAGAATCCAGATG
CTCAAGGCCCTTCATAATATCCCCCAGTTTAGTAGTTGGACTTAGGGAACAAAGGAACCTTTAATAGAAA
TTGGACAGCAAGAAAGCGAGCTTCTAGCTTATCCTCAGTCCTGCTCCTCTGCCACAAAGTGCACGCAGTT
GCCGGCCGGGTCGCGCAGGGCGAACTCCCGCCCCCACGGCTGCTCGCCGATCTCGGTCATGGCCGGCCCG
GAGGCGTCCCGGAAGTTCGTGGACACGACCTCCGACCACTCGGCGTACAGCTCGTCCAGGCCGCGCACCC
ACACCCAGGCCAGGGTGTTGTCCGGCACCACCTGGTCCTGGACCGCGCTGATGAACAGGGTCACGTCGTC
CCGGACCACACCGGCGAAGTCGTCCTCCACGAAGTCCCGGGAGAACCCGAGCCGGTCGGTCCAGAACTCG
ACCGCTCCGGCGACGTCGCGCGCGGTGAGCACCGGAACGGCACTGGTCAACTTGGCCATGATGGCTCCTC
CTGTCAGGAGAGGAAAGAGAAGAAGGTTAGTACAATTGCTATAGTGAGTTGTATTATACTATGCAGATAT
ACTATGCCAATGATTAATTGTCAAACTAGGGCTGCAGGGTTCATAGTGCCACTTTTCCTGCACTGCCCCA
TCTCCTGCCCACCCTTTCCCAGGCATAGACAGTCAGTGACTTACCAAACTCACAGGAGGGAGAAGGCAGA
AGCTTGAGACAGACCCGCGGGACCGCCGAACTGCGAGGGGACGTGGCTAGGGCGGCTTCTTTTATGGTGC
GCCGGCCCTCGGAGGCAGGGCGCTCGGGGAGGCCTAGCGGCCAATCTGCGGTGGCAGGAGGCGGGGCCGA
AGGCCGTGCCTGACCAATCCGGAGCACATAGGAGTCTCAGCCCCCCGCCCCAAAGCAAGGGGAAGTCACG
CGCCTGTAGCGCCAGCGTGTTGTGAAATGGGGGCTTGGGGGGGTTGGGGCCCTGACTAGTCAAAACAAAC
TCCCATTGACGTCAATGGGGTGGAGACTTGGAAATCCCCGTGAGTCAAACCGCTATCCACGCCCATTGAT
GTACTGCCAAAACCGCATCATCATGGTAATAGCGATGACTAATACGTAGATGTACTGCCAAGTAGGAAAG
TCCCATAAGGTCATGTACTGGGCATAATGCCAGGCGGGCCATTTACCGTCATTGACGTCAATAGGGGGCG
TACTTGGCATATGATACACTTGATGTACTGCCAAGTGGGCAGTTTACCGTAAATACTCCACCCATTGACG
TCAATGGAAAGTCCCTATTGGCGTTACTATGGGAACATACGTCATTATTGACGTCAATGGGCGGGGGTCG
TTGGGCGGTCAGCCAGGCGGGCCATTTACCGTAAGTTATGTAACGCCTGCAGGTTAATTAAGAACATGTG
AGCAAAAGGCCAGCAAAAGGCCAGGAACCGTAAAAAGGCCGCGTTGCTGGCGTTTTTCCATAGGCTCCGC
CCCCCTGACGAGCATCACAAAAATCGACGCTCAAGTCAGAGGTGGCGAAACCCGACAGGACTATAAAGAT
ACCAGGCGTTTCCCCCTGGAAGCTCCCTCGTGCGCTCTCCTGTTCCGACCCTGCCGCTTACCGGATACCT
GTCCGCCTTTCTCCCTTCGGGAAGCGTGGCGCTTTCTCATAGCTCACGCTGTAGGTATCTCAGTTCGGTG
TAGGTCGTTCGCTCCAAGCTGGGCTGTGTGCACGAACCCCCCGTTCAGCCCGACCGCTGCGCCTTATCCG
GTAACTATCGTCTTGAGTCCAACCCGGTAAGACACGACTTATCGCCACTGGCAGCAGCCACTGGTAACAG
GATTAGCAGAGCGAGGTATGTAGGCGGTGCTACAGAGTTCTTGAAGTGGTGGCCTAACTACGGCTACACT
AGAAGAACAGTATTTGGTATCTGCGCTCTGCTGAAGCCAGTTACCTTCGGAAAAAGAGTTGGTAGCTCTT
GATCCGGCAAACAAACCACCGCTGGTAGCGGTGGTTTTTTTGTTTGCAAGCAGCAGATTACGCGCAGAAA
AAAAGGATCTCAAGAAGATCCTTTGATCTTTTCTACGGGGTCTGACGCTCAGTGGAACGAAAACTCACGT
TAAGGGATTTTGGTCATGGCTAGTTAATTAACATTTAAATCAGCGGCCGCAATAAAATATCTTTATTTTC
ATTACATCTGTGTGTTGGTTTTTTGTGTGAATCGTAACTAACATACGCTCTCCATCAAAACAAAACGAAA
CAAAACAAACTAGCAAAATAGGCTGTCCCCAGTGCAAGTGCAGGTGCCAGAACATTTCTCTATCGAAGGA
TCTGCGATCGCTCCGGTGCCCGTCAGTGGGCAGAGCGCACATCGCCCACAGTCCCCGAGAAGTTGGGGGG
AGGGGTCGGCAATTGAACGGGTGCCTAGAGAAGGTGGCGCGGGGTAAACTGGGAAAGTGATGTCGTGTAC
TGGCTCCGCCTTTTTCCCGAGGGTGGGGGAGAACCGTATATAAGTGCAGTAGTCGCCGTGAACGTTCTTT
TTCGCAACGGGTTTGCCGCCAGAACACAGCTGAAGCTTCGAGGGGCTCGCATCTCTCCTTCACGCGCCCG
CCGCCCTACCTGAGGCCGCCATCCACGCCGGTTGAGTCGCGTTCTGCCGCCTCCCGCCTGTGGTGCCTCC
TGAACTGCGTCCGCCGTCTAGGTAAGTTTAAAGCTCAGGTCGAGACCGGGCCTTTGTCCGGCGCTCCCTT
GGAGCCTACCTAGACTCAGCCGGCTCTCCACGCTTTGCCTGACCCTGCTTGCTCAACTCTACGTCTTTGT
TTCGTTTTCTGTTCTGCGCCGTTACAGATCCAAGCTGTGACCGGCGCCTACCTGAGATCACCGGCGAAGG
AGGGCCACCATGTACAGGATGCAACTCCTGTCTTGCATTGCACTAAGTCTTGCACTTGTCACGAATTCGT
ACCCATACGATGTTCCAGATTACGCTGGATCCAAAATTGAAGAAGGCAAACTGGTGATTTGGATTAACGG
CGATAAAGGCTATAACGGCCTGGCGGAAGTGGGCAAAAAATTTGAAAAAGATACCGGCATTAAAGTGACC
GTGGAACATCCGGATAAACTGGAAGAAAAATTTCCGCAGGTGGCGGCGACCGGCGATGGCCCGGATATTA
TTTTTTGGGCGCATGATCGCTTTGGCGGCTATGCGCAGAGCGGCCTGCTGGCGGAAATTACCCCGGATAA
AGCGTTTCAGGATAAACTGTATCCGTTTACCTGGGATGCGGTGCGCTATAACGGCAAACTGATTGCGTAT
CCGATTGCGGTGGAAGCGCTGAGCCTGATTTATAACAAAGATCTGCTGCCGAACCCGCCGAAAACCTGGG
AAGAAATTCCGGCGCTGGATAAAGAACTGAAAGCGAAAGGCAAAAGCGCGCTGATGTTTAACCTGCAGGA
ACCGTATTTTACCTGGCCGCTGATTGCGGCGGATGGCGGCTATGCGTTTAAATATGAAAACGGCAAATAT
GATATTAAAGATGTGGGCGTGGATAACGCGGGCGCGAAAGCGGGCCTGACCTTTCTGGTGGATCTGATTA
AAAACAAACATATGAACGCGGATACCGATTATAGCATTGCGGAAGCGGCGTTTAACAAAGGCGAAACCGC
GATGACCATTAACGGCCCGTGGGCGTGGAGCAACATTGATACCAGCAAAGTGAACTATGGCGTGACCGTG
CTGCCGACCTTTAAAGGCCAGCCGAGCAAACCGTTTGTGGGCGTGCTGAGCGCGGGCATTAACGCGGCGA
GCCCGAACAAAGAACTGGCGAAAGAATTTCTGGAAAACTATCTGCTGACCGATGAAGGCCTGGAAGCGGT
GAACAAAGATAAACCGCTGGGCGCGGTGGCGCTGAAAAGCTATGAAGAAGAACTGGCGAAAGATCCGCGC
ATTGCGGCGACCATGGAAAACGCGCAGAAAGGCGAAATTATGCCGAACATTCCGCAGATGAGCGCGTTTT
GGTATGCGGTGCGCACCGCGGTGATTAACGCGGCGAGCGGCCGCCAGACCGTGGATGAAGCGCTGAAAGA
TGCGCAGACCAACGAGAACCTTTACTTCCAAAGCTCCGGGCCTAGCATCGGCATCAAGGACTATAATATC
TTGACCAGGATTACACAGCTGGGTATCATTATCTCTTTGATCTGTTTGGCTATTTGTATCTTCACCTTCT
GGTTTTTCAGTGAAATCCAGTCTACCCGGACAACCATCCATAAGAATCTTTGTTGCTCCCTGTTCCTGGC
CGAGCTGGTGTTCCTGGTGGGGATCAATACTAACACTAACAAGCTGTTCTGTTCAATTATCGCCGGCTTG
CTGCACTACTTTTTCCTCGCAGCTTTCGCCTGGATGTGCATTGAAGGTATTCACCTCTATCTGATTGTTG
TGGGGGTGATTTACAACAAAGGCTTCCTGCACAAGAACTTCTACATCTTTGGCTACCTGTCTCCCGCCGT
CGTGGTTGGATTTAGCGCGGCCCTGGGGTATCGTTATTACGGCACAACCAAGGTTTGTTGGTTGAGCACA
GAAAATAACTTCATCTGGTCTTTCATTGGTCCTGCATGCCTGATTATCCTGGTCAACCTGCTTGCCTTTG
GCGTAATTATCTACAAGGTTTTCCGCCACACCGCGGGCCTGAAGCCCGAAGTGTCTTGTTTCGAAAACAT
CCGGTCCTGCGCTCGCGGAGCTCTGGCCCTCCTGTTTCTCCTGGGCACCACTTGGATTTTCGGCGTCCTG
CACGTCGTGCACGCCTCCGTGGTCACAGCCTACCTGTTCACCGTGTCTAACGCATTCCAGGGCATGTTCA
TCTTCCTGTTCCTGTGTGTACTGTCCCGCAAGATCCAAGAAGAGTATTACCGTCTGTTCAAGAACGTGCC
ATGCTGTTTTGGCTGTCTCAGAGGTTCTGACTACAAAGACGATGACGACAAGTGAAGATCTGACAAAACT
CACACATGCCCACCGTGCCCAGCACCTGAACTCCTGGGGGGACCGTCAGTCTTCCTCTTCCCCCCAAAAC
CCAAGGACACCCTCATGATCTCCCGGACCCCTGAGGTCACATGCGTGGTGGTGGACGTGAGCCACGAAGA
CCCTGAGGTCAAGTTCAACTGGTACGTGGACGGCGTGGAGGTGCATAATGCCAAGACAAAGCCGCGGGAG
GAGCAGTACAACAGCACGTACCGTGTGGTCAGCGT
Features (pLannotate 1.2.2; 17 found; start..end, strand, type, name):
    452..573     -  polyA_signal   SV40 poly(A) signal: SV40 polyadenylation signal
    596..667     -  CDS            large T antigen (fragment): large T antigen from SV40 (simian virus 40)
    677..1071    -  polyA_signal   β-globin poly(A): human β-globin polyadenylation signal
   1088..1459    -  CDS            ble: BLE_STRHI - Experimental evidence at protein level: Swiss-Prot protein existence level 1. Binding protein with a strong affinity to the bleomycin family of antibiotics. From Streptoalloteichus hindustanus.
   1521..1564    -  promoter       EM7 promoter (fragment): synthetic bacterial promoter&nbsp
   1951..2050    -  promoter       CMV promoter (fragment): human cytomegalovirus (CMV) immediate early promoter
   2052..2355    -  enhancer       CMV enhancer: human cytomegalovirus immediate early enhancer
   2435..3023    -  rep_origin     ori: high-copy-number ColE1/pMB1/pBR322/pUC origin of replication
   3131..3179    +  polyA_signal   poly(A) signal: synthetic polyadenylation signal
   3190..3281    +  misc_feature   pause site: RNA polymerase II transcriptional pause signal from the human α2 globin gene
   3318..3529    +  promoter       EF-1α core promoter: core promoter for human elongation factor EF-1α
   3542..3810    +  LTR            5' LTR (truncated): truncated 5' long terminal repeat (LTR) from human T-cell leukemia virus (HTLV) type 1
   3860..3919    +  sig_peptide    IL-2 signal sequence: human interleukin-2 signal sequence
   3920..3946    +  CDS            3xHA (fragment): three tandem HA epitope tags
   3950..5050    +  CDS            malE (fragment): MALE_ECO57 - Experimental evidence at protein level: Swiss-Prot protein existence level 1. Part of the ABC transporter complex MalEFGK involved in maltose/maltodextrin import. Binds maltose and higher maltodextrins. From Escherichia coli O157:H7.
   5072..5902    +  CDS            ADGRL4 (fragment): AGRL4_HUMAN - Also known as ELTD1, ETL. Experimental evidence at protein level: Swiss-Prot protein existence level 1. Endothelial orphan receptor that acts as a key regulator of angiogenesis. From Homo sapiens (Human).
   5942..427     +  CDS            IGHG1 (fragment) (across the origin): IGHG1_HUMAN - Experimental evidence at protein level: Swiss-Prot protein existence level 1. Constant region of immunoglobulin heavy chains. Immunoglobulins, also known as antibodies, are membrane-bound or secreted glycoproteins produced by B lymphocytes. In the recognition phase of humoral immunity, the membrane-bound immunoglobulins serve as receptors which, upon binding of a specific antigen, trigger the clonal expansion and differentiation of B lymphocytes into immunoglobulins- secreting plasma cells. Secreted immunoglobulins mediate the effector phase of humoral immunity, which results in
