[The description below was written by a language model from this plasmid's Addgene catalogue record and pLannotate feature annotations shown in this document.]
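Description:
HA-MBP-TEVpCS-ADGRL4 CTFdeltaTA-FLAG is a 6.2 kb mammalian expression plasmid built by Gibson cloning in the pFuse-hIgG1-Fc2 backbone. It is propagated in E. coli from a high-copy ColE1/pUC-type origin. Selection relies on the Streptoalloteichus hindustanus ble gene, which confers resistance to Zeocin/bleomycin-family antibiotics. That marker sits behind a bacterial EM7 promoter and CMV enhancer/promoter elements and is followed by a β-globin poly(A) signal, an arrangement that would allow the same marker to be expressed in both bacteria and mammalian cells.

The expression cassette is driven by a composite promoter made of the human EF-1α core promoter joined to a truncated HTLV-1 5' LTR segment. A synthetic poly(A) signal and a transcriptional pause site lie upstream and insulate it from read-through transcription. The open reading frame begins with the human IL-2 signal sequence, which directs the protein into the secretory pathway. Next come an HA epitope and E. coli maltose-binding protein. The construct name then indicates a TEV protease cleavage site (not annotated in the feature table), and this precedes a fragment of human ADGRL4 (ELTD1/LPHN4) lacking residues 1–412. The name marks this fragment as the C-terminal fragment without the tethered agonist ("CTFdeltaTA"), leaving essentially the transmembrane domain, and the record lists a C-terminal FLAG tag that is also unannotated. An IGHG1 Fc fragment from the backbone is annotated downstream of the insert, followed by an SV40 poly(A) signal. The record does not say whether the Fc fragment is translated, but the stated C-terminal FLAG tag suggests the reading frame ends before it.

The stated purpose is mammalian expression of adhesion GPCR transmembrane domains, in a study of tethered agonist signaling. A tethered-agonist-deleted form such as this one would plausibly serve as a comparison construct, with the HA and FLAG tags available for detection.
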