Addgene plasmid #217742: HA-MBP-TEVpCS-ADGRL4 CTFdeltaTA-FLAG
Purpose: Mammalian expression of Adhesion G Protein-Coupled Receptor transmembrane domains
Depositing lab: Stephen Blacklow. Depositing organization: Harvard Medical School. Publication: Heterogeneity of tethered agonist signaling in adhesion G protein-coupled receptors. Dates AN, Jones DTD, Smith JS, Skiba MA, Rich MF, Burruss MM, Kruse AC, Blacklow SC. Cell Chem Biol. 2024 Aug 15;31(8):1542-1553.e4. doi: 10.1016/j.chembiol.2024.03.004. Epub 2024 Apr 11. PubMed 38608683.
Backbone
  Vector backbone: pFuse-hIgG1-Fc2
  Backbone manufacturer: Invitrogen
  Vector type: Mammalian Expression
Growth in bacteria
  Bacterial resistance: Bleocin (Zeocin), 50 μg/mL
  Growth temperature: 37°C
  Growth strain: DH5alpha
  Copy number: High Copy
Gene/Insert
  Gene/Insert name: ADGRL4 (alt name: LPHN4)
  Species: H. sapiens (human)
  Mutation: Deletion of residues 1-412
  Entrez Gene: ADGRL4 (a.k.a. ELTD1, ETL, KPG_003)
  Tag / fusion protein: HA (N terminal on insert); FLAG (C terminal on insert)
  Cloning method: Gibson Cloning
Terms and licenses: Academic/Nonprofit Terms; Industry Terms: Not Available to Industry
Depositor comments: Please visit https://www.biorxiv.org/content/10.1101/2022.07.14.500097v2 for bioRxiv preprint.
How to cite: HA-MBP-TEVpCS-ADGRL4 CTFdeltaTA-FLAG was a gift from Stephen Blacklow (Addgene plasmid # 217742 ; http://n2t.net/addgene:217742 ; RRID:Addgene_217742)
