>Addgene plasmid #217742 | HA-MBP-TEVpCS-ADGRL4 CTFdeltaTA-FLAG | depositor partial sequence | sequence record 424490 | MBP-CTFdeltaTA Insert
ATGTACAGGATGCAACTCCTGTCTTGCATTGCACTAAGTCTTGCACTTGTCACGAATTCGTACCCATACG
ATGTTCCAGATTACGCTGGATCCAAAATTGAAGAAGGCAAACTGGTGATTTGGATTAACGGCGATAAAGG
CTATAACGGCCTGGCGGAAGTGGGCAAAAAATTTGAAAAAGATACCGGCATTAAAGTGACCGTGGAACAT
CCGGATAAACTGGAAGAAAAATTTCCGCAGGTGGCGGCGACCGGCGATGGCCCGGATATTATTTTTTGGG
CGCATGATCGCTTTGGCGGCTATGCGCAGAGCGGCCTGCTGGCGGAAATTACCCCGGATAAAGCGTTTCA
GGATAAACTGTATCCGTTTACCTGGGATGCGGTGCGCTATAACGGCAAACTGATTGCGTATCCGATTGCG
GTGGAAGCGCTGAGCCTGATTTATAACAAAGATCTGCTGCCGAACCCGCCGAAAACCTGGGAAGAAATTC
CGGCGCTGGATAAAGAACTGAAAGCGAAAGGCAAAAGCGCGCTGATGTTTAACCTGCAGGAACCGTATTT
TACCTGGCCGCTGATTGCGGCGGATGGCGGCTATGCGTTTAAATATGAAAACGGCAAATATGATATTAAA
GATGTGGGCGTGGATAACGCGGGCGCGAAAGCGGGCCTGACCTTTCTGGTGGATCTGATTAAAAACAAAC
ATATGAACGCGGATACCGATTATAGCATTGCGGAAGCGGCGTTTAACAAAGGCGAAACCGCGATGACCAT
TAACGGCCCGTGGGCGTGGAGCAACATTGATACCAGCAAAGTGAACTATGGCGTGACCGTGCTGCCGACC
TTTAAAGGCCAGCCGAGCAAACCGTTTGTGGGCGTGCTGAGCGCGGGCATTAACGCGGCGAGCCCGAACA
AAGAACTGGCGAAAGAATTTCTGGAAAACTATCTGCTGACCGATGAAGGCCTGGAAGCGGTGAACAAAGA
TAAACCGCTGGGCGCGGTGGCGCTGAAAAGCTATGAAGAAGAACTGGCGAAAGATCCGCGCATTGCGGCG
ACCATGGAAAACGCGCAGAAAGGCGAAATTATGCCGAACATTCCGCAGATGAGCGCGTTTTGGTATGCGG
TGCGCACCGCGGTGATTAACGCGGCGAGCGGCCGCCAGACCGTGGATGAAGCGCTGAAAGATGCGCAGAC
CAACGAGAACCTTTACTTCCAAAGCTCCGGGCCTAGCATCGGCATCAAGGACTATAATATCTTGACCAGG
ATTACACAGCTGGGTATCATTATCTCTTTGATCTGTTTGGCTATTTGTATCTTCACCTTCTGGTTTTTCA
GTGAAATCCAGTCTACCCGGACAACCATCCATAAGAATCTTTGTTGCTCCCTGTTCCTGGCCGAGCTGGT
GTTCCTGGTGGGGATCAATACTAACACTAACAAGCTGTTCTGTTCAATTATCGCCGGCTTGCTGCACTAC
TTTTTCCTCGCAGCTTTCGCCTGGATGTGCATTGAAGGTATTCACCTCTATCTGATTGTTGTGGGGGTGA
TTTACAACAAAGGCTTCCTGCACAAGAACTTCTACATCTTTGGCTACCTGTCTCCCGCCGTCGTGGTTGG
ATTTAGCGCGGCCCTGGGGTATCGTTATTACGGCACAACCAAGGTTTGTTGGTTGAGCACAGAAAATAAC
TTCATCTGGTCTTTCATTGGTCCTGCATGCCTGATTATCCTGGTCAACCTGCTTGCCTTTGGCGTAATTA
TCTACAAGGTTTTCCGCCACACCGCGGGCCTGAAGCCCGAAGTGTCTTGTTTCGAAAACATCCGGTCCTG
CGCTCGCGGAGCTCTGGCCCTCCTGTTTCTCCTGGGCACCACTTGGATTTTCGGCGTCCTGCACGTCGTG
CACGCCTCCGTGGTCACAGCCTACCTGTTCACCGTGTCTAACGCATTCCAGGGCATGTTCATCTTCCTGT
TCCTGTGTGTACTGTCCCGCAAGATCCAAGAAGAGTATTACCGTCTGTTCAAGAACGTGCCATGCTGTTT
TGGCTGTCTCAGAGGTTCTGACTACAAAGACGATGACGACAAGTGAAGATCTGACAAAACTCACACA
